>Addgene plasmid #221602 | AAV-hSyn-PiGM-Iq(eGFP) | addgene full sequence | sequence record 441742 | Addgene NGS Result
CTGGCGTAATAGCGAAGAGGCCCGCACCGATCGCCCTTCCCAACAGTTGCGCAGCCTGAATGGCGAATGG
G
[124 nt withheld, positions 72-195]
C
[91 nt withheld, positions 197-287]
A
[49 nt withheld, positions 289-337]
CCTTTGACGTTGGAGTCCACGTTCTTT
[37 nt withheld, positions 365-401]
ACCCTATCTCGGTCTATTCTTTTGATTTATAAGGGATTTTGCCGATTTCGGCCTATTGGTTAAAAAATGA
GCTGATTTAACAAAAATTTAACGCGAATTTTAACAAAATATTAACGCTTACAATTTAGGTGGCACTTTTC
GGGGAAATGTGCGCGGAACCCCTATTTGTTTATTTTTCTAAATACATTCAAATATGTATCCGCTCATGAG
ACAATAACCCTGATAAATGCTTCAATAATATTGAAAAAGGAAGAGTATGAGTATTCAACATTTCCGTGTC
GCCCTTATTCCCTTTTTTGCGGCATTTTGCCTTCCTGTTTTTGCTCACCCAGAAACGCTGGTGAAAGTAA
AAGATGCTGAAGATCAGTTGGGTGCACGAGTGGGTTACATCGAACTGGATCTCAACAGCGGTAAGATCCT
TGAGAGTTTTCGCCCCGAAGAACGTTTTCCAATGATGAGCACTTTTAAAGTTCTGCTATGTGGCGCGGTA
TTATCCCGTATTGACGCCGGGCAAGAGCAACTCGGTCGCCGCATACACTATTCTCAGAATGACTTGGTTG
AGTACTCACCAGTCACAGAAAAGCATCTTACGGATGGCATGACAGTAAGAGAATTATGCAGTGCTGCCAT
AACCATGAGTGATAACACTGCGGCCAACTTACTTCTGACAACGATCGGAGGACCGAAGGAGCTAACCGCT
TTTTTGCACAACATGGGGGATCATGTAACTCGCCTTGATCGTTGGGAACCGGAGCTGAATGAAGCCATAC
CAAACGACGAGCGTGACACCACGATGCCTGTAGCAATGGCAACAACGTTGCGCAAACTATTAACTGGCGA
ACTACTTACTCTAGCTTCCCGGCAACAATTAATAGACTGGATGGAGGCGGATAAAGTTGCAGGACCACTT
CTGCGCTCGGCCCTTCCGGCTGGCTGGTTTATTGCTGATAAATCTGGAGCCGGTGAGCGTGGGTCTCGCG
GTATCATTGCAGCACTGGGGCCAGATGGTAAGCCCTCCCGTATCGTAGTTATCTACACGACGGGGAGTCA
GGCAACTATGGATGAACGAAATAGACAGATCGCTGAGATAGGTGCCTCACTGATTAAGCATTGGTAACTG
TCAGACCAAGTTTACTCATATATACTTTAGATTGATTTAAAACTTCATTTTTAATTTAAAAGGATCTAGG
TGAAGATCCTTTTTGATAATCTCATGACCAAAATCCCTTAACGTGAGTTTTCGTTCCACTGAGCGTCAGA
CCCCGTAGAAAAGATCAAAGGATCTTCTTGAGATCCTTTTTTTCTGCGCGTAATCTGCTGCTTGCAAACA
AAAAAACCACCGCTACCAGCGGTGGTTTGTTTGCCGGATCAAGAGCTACCAACTCTTTTTCCGAAGGTAA
CTGGCTTCAGCAGAGCGCAGATACCAAATACTGTTCTTCTAGTGTAGCCGTAGTTAGGCCACCACTTCAA
GAACTCTGTAGCACCGCCTACATACCTCGCTCTGCTAATCCTGTTACCAGTGGCTGCTGCCAGTGGCGAT
AAGTCGTGTCTTACCGGGTTGGACTCAAGACGATAGTTACCGGATAAGGCGCAGCGGTCGGGCTGAACGG
GGGGTTCGTGCACACAGCCCAGCTTGGAGCGAACGACCTACACCGAACTGAGATACCTACAGCGTGAGCT
ATGAGAAAGCGCCACGCTTCCCGAAGGGAGAAAGGCGGACAGGTATCCGGTAAGCGGCAGGGTCGGAACA
GGAGAGCGCACGAGGGAGCTTCCAGGGGGAAACGCCTGGTATCTTTATAGTCCTGTCGGGTTTCGCCACC
TCTGACTTGAGCGTCGATTTTTGTGATGCTCGTCAGGGGGGCGGAGCCTATGGAAAAACGCCAGCAACGC
GGCCTTTTTACGGTTCCTGGCCTTTTGCTGGCCTTTTGCTCACATGTTCTTTCCTGCGTTATCCCCTGAT
TCTGTGGATAACCGTATTACCGCCTTTGAGTGAGCTGATACCGCTCGCCGCAGCCGAACGACCGAGCGCA
GCGAGTCAGTGAGCGAGGAAGCGGAAGAGCGCCCAATACGCAAACCGCCTCTCCCCGCGCGTTGGCCGAT
TCATTAATGCAGCTGCGCGCTCGCTCGCTCACTGAGGCCGCCCGGGCAAAGCCCGGGCGTCGGGCGACCT
TTGGTCGCCCGGCCTCAGTGAGCGAGCGAGCGCGCAGAGAGGGAGTGGCCAACTCCATCACTAGGGGTTC
CTTGTAGTTAATGATTAACCCGCCATGCTACTTATCTACGTAGCCATGCTCTAGGAAGATCCTTATCGAT
TTTAAAAAACCTCCCACATCTCCCCCTGAACCTGAAACATAAAATGAATGCAATTGTTGTTGTTAACTTG
TTTATTGCAGCTTATAATGGTTACAAATAAAGCAATAGCATCACAAATTTCACAAATAAAGCCTAACTAG
TGATGGTTACAAATAAAGCAATAGCATCACAAATTTCACAAATAAACACCACGGAATTGTCAGTGCCCAA
CAGCCGAGCCCCTGTCCAGCAGCGGGCAAGGCAGGCGGCGATGAGTTCCGCCGTGGCAAGAACTAACCAG
GATTTATACAAGGAGGAGAAAATGAAAGCCATACGGGAAGCAATAGCATGATACAAAGGCATTAAAGCAG
CGTATCCACATAGCGTAAAAGGAGCAACATAGTTAAGAATACCAGTCAATCTTTCACAAATTTTGTAATC
CAGAGGTTGATTATTCTAGATTACATAATTACACACTTTGTCTTTGACTTCTTTTTCTTCTTTTTACCCT
TATACAGCTCGTCCATGCCGAGAGTGATCCCGGCGGCGGTCACGAACTCCAGCAGGACCATGTGATCGCG
CTTCTCGTTGGGGTCTTTGCTCAGGGCGGACTGGGTGCTCAGGTAGTGGTTGTCGGGCAGCAGCACGGGG
CCGTCGCCGATGGGGGTGTTCTGCTGGTAGTGGTCGGCGAGCTGCACGCTGCCGTCCTCGATGTTGTGGC
GGATCTTGAAGTTCACCTTGATGCCGTTCTTCTGCTTGTCGGCCATGATATAGACGTTGTGGCTGTTGTA
GTTGTACTCCAGCTTGTGCCCCAGGATGTTGCCGTCCTCCTTGAAGTCGATGCCCTTCAGCTCGATGCGG
TTCACCAGGGTGTCGCCCTCGAACTTCACCTCGGCGCGGGTCTTGTAGTTGCCGTCGTCCTTGAAGAAGA
TGGTGCGCTCCTGGACGTAGCCTTCGGGCATGGCGGACTTGAAGAAGTCGTGCTGCTTCATGTGGTCGGG
GTAGCGGCTGAAGCACTGCACGCCGTAGGTCAGGGTGGTCACGAGGGTGGGCCAGGGCACGGGCAGCTTG
CCGGTGGTGCAGATGAACTTCAGGGTCAGCTTGCCGTAGGTGGCATCGCCCTCGCCCTCGCCGGACACGC
TGAACTTGTGGCCGTTTACGTCGCCGTCCAGCTCGACCAGGATGGGCACCACCCCGGTGAACAGCTCCTC
GCCCTTGCTCACCATATCGATTCCCGCGCCTCCTCCTCCAATGTAGTCGGTCTTCTCCAGTTCCTTTGTC
ACTTTGCTGGAATCGTTGGAAAAATTATTTTCCTCTTTTTTGGCCTTGTGCTTCATTTTTTTGATTGACT
TGGTGGAACCATTGTTCTGTTCTGTAATCTTTGACTTCTCTTCCTCGCCCTCTTCCACAAGATCGTCCCG
GTTCATGGTCATCTTTTTAGCGGCTTCATTACAGTCTTTGGTCTCTGTATCAAACTTGGCTGCTTTGAAG
TTTCCTGTGCCCAGCGTGGTCTCTGGGGAGATGGACAGTCTGCTATCTCCCTCCACTGTGGTCTCTCCGT
ACATCATAGGCAGGTTCAAACCAGCAGTACTCAGATAAGAATCCATTTCGCCGCCGGTAATCATAGAAGA
ATCAGCAAAGAATCCAGCCAAGGGACTATCGAACGTCGGGTTCAGGTATTTGAGATGAGCCCTCTGTCGC
TCAAGAACGCTCATGTCTGGAAAGTTCAGGAGAAGGTCGCCACCGATGGCGCCATTCATGCTGCCGCCAC
CACTGCCGCCCGTACGAGGGCCGGGATTCTCCTCCACGTCACCGCATGTTAGAAGACTTCCTCTGCCCTC
ACCGCCACCAGATCCACCTCCGCTAGCTCCCGCGCCTCCTCCTCCTGAGCCTCCTCCTGAGGCGGCGCCG
ATCATAATTTGGGCCTCCCGTGTCCTAGAGATAGCCTTTGCCAGCAGCTCCCTTGCGGTGTCAATATCGA
CGATAGGCTTTGCGTAATTGGTACCCAACTCTACGCCGCTTGCCTTCAAAACAGTCAACGGTGCGTCCCA
GGGATGATGAATCCACTCGGTAGGCAGCCTTGCCAGCTCGGGGAGCCACTGGCGGATGTATTCCCCTTCT
GGGTCGTATTTAGCCCCCTGCAAAGCGGGGTTGTCGAGCCTATCGAGTTCGTGCCCATCAGGAATAGATC
CGGAAATGTACTGCCACCCAAGAATGTCGCACTCAAGGTCAGCGTCCAGCAGCGTGTCCCAGAAGTACTT
CATGCCCCATTTCCATGGGAGCAACAAGAACTTGACGGCGAAAGAAGACACAATCACTCTGATCCTATTA
TGCATCCACCCCGTGGCCCACAGCTCCCTCATGCCAGCGTCGACAAGTGGATACCCGGTGCGCCCCTGTC
GCCAAGCCTTGAATTTATCAACATCTGCGTCCCATGGGAAGAAGCGCAGGTGAGACAAGAGGCTCTGTTC
GTGGGTGAAAGGGAAGTTAAAACAAATGTAGCGGCTGTACTCCCGGAGTCCGATGCCTCTCAGGAACAAA
TCGGCAGACTCCTCTCCCTCACTGTTTTTGTCTCTTGCCCAGATTATCTGCTTCATCCGGGCGCACTGGA
ACACGTGCCGAACAGAGATCTCGCCAAAGTGCAGGTAAGGGCTCAAGAGGCTTGTTGAGTTTCCAACGAC
TTTTTTGGAGTTCTTAGCGTAGTCAATCAGCTGCTTTTCAATGAACTCGTTCAGAAGTTTGTCTGCGTTT
GACCATCCTGGGGACCATGCGCGAGTCAGCAGGGCGTTACTTGGCTTCTCAGCCTCATTCTCCAGACCCA
ACTCTTCGATGCTACATGCCCAGATTGCCTCAGCGGCGGCAGTAATTGGCATCAGCCGCCAGGGGGGGGG
AAGCATCACGCTTTCGATACTCATGTCCAGACATTTTTTCCAGTAAGAATTGAAGCTAGTGAAAGGCTTG
CCTTTCTCACAATAAATTTCCCATGGTTCATACAACAGGTCGCCATTGTAAGACTGCACACTGATGCCCC
GCTCCACCAATTTCTCCTTGACGGTATGGTCCCGCACAAGGCTAACTGGGTCGTAGAGGTGGTTGAAAAC
CACTTTTGTTGCGCCGGTCACCCGGATGCAGTCCAGAATTGCGCTAATCGTGTTGTGGGTCTTAATCAAC
GTCAGATCGGAGCCCAGTGCCTTGAGACTCTGTGACAGGTGAGCCAAGGACTGCTTCATCCACCATCTGC
TGGCCCGGCCAGGGTAGAACTGTCCCTCCTCCTCTGGACACCAAATGAAGACAGGGAACACAGAACCCTC
ATGGGCTGCTGCTGCCAATGCGGGGTTATCTTCGATTCTCAGGTCCCTGCGAAACCAGACAATTGTCTTC
TTGTCCATCTTCATGCTGCCGCCACCACTGCCGCCACCGGTTGTAGCATGGGGCTCCGTGGTGATCTGTG
GCTTTTTACACAAGTCCTGATAAAATTCTGATTCCAAGAAACGAGGATAAGAGTTGTTCTCCATCAGGCT
GTACACCCTCTTCTGCGCTGTGGTGAAGCAGCCACTTGTAGCCTCTTGGATATTTTGGGCAATCAGAGTT
TTTGTTTGAAAGTCTATGTTTATCTCTTTGGGAGCTTCCTTCTCGATGAAGTCGGTGTATATTTTCCTTG
CTTTTGAGGACAGTTTCTGTGGTGATTTGGTTTTCTTGAAGTCTTCGCAAGCCAACCAGAATTCAATATT
TTCTTCACAGAACTCGGACTTTAAAAACGCTCTGAATGCAGCAAGCCCATATTTGCTGGCCAGCAGTTCA
TCAAATGCTTCTGCCCAGAGCAGCGCTTCCTCAGGAGAAGGCTTGATAAAAGTTTGCTGTTTGCTTTTCT
TGCCAGTTTTGGGCTTCCCAGGAGTCATGGATCCCAAGCTTGAATTCGACTGCGCTCTCAGGCACGACAC
GACTCCTCCGCTGCCCACCGCAGACTGAGGCAGCGCTGAGTCGCCGGCGCCGCAGCGCAGATGGTCGCGC
CCGTGCCCCCCTATCTCGCGCCTCGCGTGGTGCGGTCCGGCTGGGCCGGCGGCGGCGCGGACGCGACCAA
GGTGGCCGGGAAGGGGAGTTTGCGGGGGACCGGCGAGTGACGTCAGCGCGCCTTCAGTGCTGAGGCGGCG
GTGGCGCGCGCCGCCAGGCGGGGGCGAAGGCACTGTCCGCGGTGCTGAAGCTGGCAGTGCGCACGCGCCT
CGCCGCATCCTGTTTCCCCTCCCCCTCTCTGATAGGGGATGCGCAATTTGGGGAATGGGGGTTGGGTGCT
TGTCCAGTGGGTCGGGGTCGGTCGTCAGGTAGGCACCCCCACCCCGCCTCATCCTGGTCCTAAAACCCAC
TTGCACTCATACGCAGGGCCCTCTGCAGAGATCTTCCTAGAGCATGGCTACGTAGATAAGTAGCATGGCG
GGTTAATCATTAACTACAAGGAACCCCTAGTGATGGAGTTGGCCACTCCCTCTCTGCGCGCTCGCTCGCT
CACTGAGGCCGGGCGACCAAAGGTCGCCCGACGCCCGGGCTTTGCCCNGGGCGGCCTCAGTGAGCGAGCG
AGCGCGCAGCTGGCGT
Features (pLannotate 1.2.2; 18 found; start..end, strand, type, name):
      1..67      +  CDS            lacZα (fragment): LacZα fragment of β-galactosidase; lacZ fragment
     72..500     +  rep_origin     f1 ori (sequence partly withheld): f1 bacteriophage origin of replication; arrow indicates direction of (+) strand synthesis
    553..657     +  promoter       AmpR promoter: bla
    658..1518    +  CDS            AmpR: β-lactamase; bla; confers resistance to ampicillin, carbenicillin, and related antibiotics
   1689..2277    +  rep_origin     ori: high-copy-number ColE1/pMB1/pBR322/pUC origin of replication
   2460..2516    +  CDS            lacI (fragment): lac repressor; lacI; The lac repressor binds to the lac operator to inhibit transcription in E. coli. This inhibition can be relieved by adding lactose or isopropyl-β-D-thiogalactopyranoside (IPTG).
   2510..2643    -  repeat_region  AAV2 ITR: inverted terminal repeat of adeno-associated virus serotype 2 inverted
   2776..2843    +  polyA_signal   SV40 poly(A) signal (fragment): SV40 polyadenylation signal
   2854..2897    +  polyA_signal   SV40 poly(A) signal (fragment): SV40 polyadenylation signal
   2896..2980    -  misc_feature   WPRE (fragment): woodchuck hepatitis virus posttranscriptional regulatory element
   2986..3143    -  misc_feature   WPRE (fragment): woodchuck hepatitis virus posttranscriptional regulatory element
   3152..3199    -  CDS            K-Ras (fragment): human small GTPase proto-oncoprotein
   3200..3916    -  CDS            EGFP: EGFP is a basic (constitutively fluorescent) green fluorescent protein published in 1996, derived from Aequorea victoria. It is reported to be a rapidly-maturing weak dimer with moderate acid sensitivity.
   3941..4450    -  CDS            BHLH63 (fragment): BH063_ARATH - Also known as CIB1, EN84. Experimental evidence at protein level: Swiss-Prot protein existence level 1. Transcription factor that binds DNA to G box 5'-CACGTG-3' and, to a lower extent, to E-box 5'-CANNTG-3' in vitro. Binds to chromatin DNA of the FT gene and promotes its expression, and thus triggers flowering in response to blue light. From Arabidopsis thaliana (Mouse-ear cress).
   4592..6085    -  CDS            CRY2 (fragment): CRY2_ARATH - Also known as PHH1 From Arabidopsis thaliana (Mouse-ear cress).
   6113..6607    -  CDS            RGS2 (fragment): RGS2_HUMAN - Also known as G0S8. Experimental evidence at protein level: Swiss-Prot protein existence level 1. Regulates G protein-coupled receptor signaling cascades. Inhibits signal transduction by increasing the GTPase activity of G protein alpha subunits, thereby driving them into their inactive GDP- bound form (PubMed:11063746, PubMed:19478087). It is involved in the negative regulation of the angiotensin-activated signaling pathway (PubMed:28784619). Plays a role in the regulation of blood pressure in response to signaling via G protein-coupled receptors and GNAQ. Plays a role in regulat
   6611..7058    -  promoter       hSyn promoter: human synapsin I promoter; confers neuron-specific expression (Kügler et al., 2003)
   7140..7273    +  repeat_region  AAV2 ITR: inverted terminal repeat of adeno-associated virus serotype 2 inverted
