[The description below was written by a language model from this plasmid's Addgene catalogue record and pLannotate feature annotations shown in this document.]
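Description:
AAV-hSyn-PiGM-Iq(eGFP) is a recombinant AAV2 transfer plasmid for packaging a neuron-targeted optogenetic tool into adeno-associated virus. The bacterial portion carries a high-copy ColE1/pUC-type origin, an f1 origin and an ampicillin resistance gene (β-lactamase under its own promoter), along with small lacZα and lacI remnants of the parent cloning vector. Two AAV2 inverted terminal repeats flank the expression cassette and provide the signals for replication and encapsidation of the intervening DNA. The recorded propagation strain is a stable cloning strain, the kind commonly chosen for repeat-containing plasmids such as those with ITRs.

Between the ITRs, annotated on the reverse strand, the human synapsin I promoter drives pan-neuronal expression of the synthetic PiGM-Iq insert. The annotated coding order is a human RGS2 fragment (recorded as carrying a truncation of residues 1–53), followed by the photolyase homology region of Arabidopsis cryptochrome 2 (CRY2PHR), and then an N-terminal fragment of its binding partner CIB1 (CIBN) joined to EGFP and a short K-Ras-derived C-terminal segment, which typically acts as a plasma membrane-targeting motif. This agrees with the depositor's note that EGFP serves as a membrane expression marker. There is an unannotated gap between the CRY2 and CIBN segments, and the record does not state how the two halves are separated or co-expressed. Fragments of WPRE and an SV40 polyadenylation signal follow the coding region to support transcript stability and 3′ end processing.

Because blue light induces CRY2–CIBN binding, the design implies light-driven recruitment of the RGS2 domain to the membrane. RGS2 accelerates GTP hydrolysis by Gα subunits, notably Gq, so this would allow optical inhibition of Gq signalling in neurons, although the record does not spell out this mechanism.
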