Addgene plasmid #221602: AAV-hSyn-PiGM-Iq(eGFP)
Purpose: A recombinant AAV2 plasmid encoding the PiGM-Iq system with CRY2PHR, CIBN and EGFP as expression marker. hSynapsin promoter for panneuronal expression.
Depositing lab: John Lin. Depositing organization: University of Tasmania.
Backbone
  Vector backbone: AAV
  Backbone size w/o insert (bp): 4182
  Vector type: AAV
Growth in bacteria
  Bacterial resistance: Ampicillin, 100 μg/mL
  Growth temperature: 37°C
  Growth strain: NEB Stable
  Copy number: Unknown
Gene/Insert
  Gene/Insert name: PiGM-Iq (eGFP)
  Species: Synthetic
  Insert size (bp): 3435
  Mutation: RGS2 1-53 truncation
  Promoter: Human Synapsin
  Cloning method: Restriction Enzyme; 5′ cloning site BamHI (not destroyed); 3′ cloning site XbaI (not destroyed)
Terms and licenses: Academic/Nonprofit Terms; Industry Terms: Not Available to Industry
Depositor comments: PiGM-Iq system with EGFP as membrane expression marker. hSyn promoter.
How to cite: AAV-hSyn-PiGM-Iq(eGFP) was a gift from John Lin (Addgene plasmid # 221602 ; http://n2t.net/addgene:221602 ; RRID:Addgene_221602)
